Addgene plasmid #241329: CamKII-FRT-MCS-WPRE-SV40 - GCH21.1
Purpose: (Empty Backbone) AAV cloning vector for Flp dependent expression under the CamKII promoter.
Depositing lab: Kimberly Ritola. Depositing organization: University of North Carolina at Chapel Hill.
Backbone
  Vector backbone: pAAV
  Vector type: AAV ; Cloning Vector
Growth in bacteria
  Bacterial resistance: Ampicillin, 100 μg/mL
  Growth temperature: 37°C
  Growth strain: NEB Stable
  Copy number: High Copy
Gene/Insert
  Gene/Insert name: None
Terms and licenses: Academic/Nonprofit Terms; Industry Terms: Not Available to Industry
How to cite: CamKII-FRT-MCS-WPRE-SV40 - GCH21.1 was a gift from Kimberly Ritola (Addgene plasmid # 241329 ; http://n2t.net/addgene:241329 ; RRID:Addgene_241329)
