[The description below was written by a language model from this plasmid's Addgene catalogue record and pLannotate feature annotations shown in this document.]
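Description:
CamKII-FRT-MCS-WPRE-SV40 - GCH21.1 is an empty pAAV-based cloning vector (about 5.9 kb) for building recombinant adeno-associated virus genomes that express a gene of interest in a Flp-dependent manner from the CaMKII promoter. It carries no insert. In bacteria it is maintained by a high-copy ColE1/pUC-type origin and selected with ampicillin through the β-lactamase (AmpR) gene and its own promoter. The recorded propagation strain is a recombination-deficient one, a common choice for keeping the repeat-rich ITRs intact. The backbone also contains an M13 phage origin and leftover fragments of lacI, lacZα, rop and bom, along with lac promoter/operator elements. These are remnants of parental cloning vectors and have no role in the payload.

The expression cassette lies on the reverse strand between two AAV2 inverted terminal repeats, which allow the intervening DNA to be replicated and packaged into AAV particles. In the direction of transcription it consists of the mouse CaMKIIα promoter, an FRT site, a pBluescript-derived multiple cloning site, a second FRT site in the opposite orientation, a WPRE to enhance transcript stability and expression, and an SV40 polyadenylation signal; a short annotated large T antigen fragment simply belongs to that SV40 region. Because the two annotated FRT sites face each other, Flp recombinase would invert the DNA between them. A coding sequence cloned in antisense orientation could therefore be flipped into the sense orientation and expressed only in cells that supply Flp. The table annotates only this single FRT pair, so the record does not show whether additional variant sites are present to lock the inversion. The CaMKIIα promoter is commonly used to favour expression in excitatory forebrain neurons, making the vector suited to intersectional neuroscience experiments, although the record names no specific application.
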