Features (pLannotate 1.2.2; 21 found; start..end, strand, type, name):
      1..589     +  rep_origin     ori: high-copy-number ColE1/pMB1/pBR322/pUC origin of replication
    772..864     +  CDS            lacI (fragment): lac repressor; lacI; The lac repressor binds to the lac operator to inhibit transcription in E. coli. This inhibition can be relieved by adding lactose or isopropyl-β-D-thiogalactopyranoside (IPTG).
    877..898     +  protein_bind   CAP binding site: CAP binding activates transcription in the presence of cAMP. E. coli catabolite activator protein
    913..943     +  promoter       lac promoter: promoter for the E. coli lac operon
    951..967     +  protein_bind   lac operator: The lac repressor binds to the lac operator to inhibit transcription in E. coli. This inhibition can be relieved by adding lactose or isopropyl-β-D-thiogalactopyranoside (IPTG). lac repressor encoded by lacI
   1007..1147    -  repeat_region  AAV2 ITR: inverted terminal repeat of adeno-associated virus serotype 2 inverted
   1162..1230    +  CDS            large T antigen (fragment): large T antigen from SV40 (simian virus 40)
   1253..1374    +  polyA_signal   SV40 poly(A) signal: SV40 polyadenylation signal
   1390..1978    -  misc_feature   WPRE: woodchuck hepatitis virus posttranscriptional regulatory element
   2061..2108    +  protein_bind   FRT: FLP-mediated recombination occurs in the 8-bp core sequence TCTAGAAA (Turan and Bode, 2011). FLP recombinase from the Saccharomyces cerevisiae 2μ plasmid
   2109..2216    -  misc_feature   MCS: pBluescript multiple cloning site
   2293..2340    -  protein_bind   FRT: FLP-mediated recombination occurs in the 8-bp core sequence TCTAGAAA (Turan and Bode, 2011). FLP recombinase from the Saccharomyces cerevisiae 2μ plasmid
   2347..3635    -  promoter       CaMKII promoter: promoter for the mouse calcium/calmodulin-dependent kinase II α subunit
   3642..3782    +  repeat_region  AAV2 ITR: inverted terminal repeat of adeno-associated virus serotype 2 inverted
   3791..3945    +  CDS            lacZα (fragment): LacZα fragment of β-galactosidase; lacZ fragment
   3951..4002    -  misc_feature   bom (fragment): basis of mobility region from pBR322
   4021..4401    +  rep_origin     M13 ori (sequence partly withheld): M13 bacteriophage origin of replication; arrow indicates direction of (+) strand synthesis
   4477..4526    -  misc_feature   bom (fragment): basis of mobility region from pBR322
   4628..4663    -  CDS            rop (fragment): Rop protein, which maintains plasmids at low copy number; rop
   4758..4862    +  promoter       AmpR promoter: bla
   4863..5723    +  CDS            AmpR: β-lactamase; bla; confers resistance to ampicillin, carbenicillin, and related antibiotics
>Addgene plasmid #241329 | CamKII-FRT-MCS-WPRE-SV40 - GCH21.1 | addgene full sequence | sequence record 479178 | Addgene NGS Result
TTGAGATCCTTTTTTTCTGCGCGTAATCTGCTGCTTGCAAACAAAAAAACCACCGCTACCAGCGGTGGTT
TGTTTGCCGGATCAAGAGCTACCAACTCTTTTTCCGAAGGTAACTGGCTTCAGCAGAGCGCAGATACCAA
ATACTGTTCTTCTAGTGTAGCCGTAGTTAGGCCACCACTTCAAGAACTCTGTAGCACCGCCTACATACCT
CGCTCTGCTAATCCTGTTACCAGTGGCTGCTGCCAGTGGCGATAAGTCGTGTCTTACCGGGTTGGACTCA
AGACGATAGTTACCGGATAAGGCGCAGCGGTCGGGCTGAACGGGGGGTTCGTGCACACAGCCCAGCTTGG
AGCGAACGACCTACACCGAACTGAGATACCTACAGCGTGAGCTATGAGAAAGCGCCACGCTTCCCGAAGG
GAGAAAGGCGGACAGGTATCCGGTAAGCGGCAGGGTCGGAACAGGAGAGCGCACGAGGGAGCTTCCAGGG
GGAAACGCCTGGTATCTTTATAGTCCTGTCGGGTTTCGCCACCTCTGACTTGAGCGTCGATTTTTGTGAT
GCTCGTCAGGGGGGCGGAGCCTATGGAAAAACGCCAGCAACGCGGCCTTTTTACGGTTCCTGGCCTTTTG
CTGGCCTTTTGCTCACATGTTCTTTCCTGCGTTATCCCCTGATTCTGTGGATAACCGTATTACCGCCTTT
GAGTGAGCTGATACCGCTCGCCGCAGCCGAACGACCGAGCGCAGCGAGTCAGTGAGCGAGGAAGCGGAAG
AGCGCCCAATACGCAAACCGCCTCTCCCCGCGCGTTGGCCGATTCATTAATGCAGCTGGCACGACAGGTT
TCCCGACTGGAAAGCGGGCAGTGAGCGCAACGCAATTAATGTGAGTTAGCTCACTCATTAGGCACCCCAG
GCTTTACACTTTATGCTTCCGGCTCGTATGTTGTGTGGAATTGTGAGCGGATAACAATTTCACACAGGAA
ACAGCTATGACCATGATTACGAATTGCCTGCAGGCAGCTGCGCGCTCGCTCGCTCACTGAGGCCGCCCGG
GCAAAGCCCGGGCGTCGGGCGACCTTTGGTCGCCCGGCCTCAGTGAGCGAGCGAGCGCGCAGAGAGGGAG
TGGCCAACTCCATCACTAGGGGTTCCTATCGATGGCGCGCCTACCACATTTGTAGAGGTTTTACTTGCTT
TAAAAAACCTCCCACATCTCCCCCTGAACCTGAAACATAAAATGAATGCAATTGTTGTTGTTAACTTGTT
TATTGCAGCTTATAATGGTTACAAATAAAGCAATAGCATCACAAATTTCACAAATAAAGCATTTTTTTCA
CTGCATTCTAGTTGTGGTTTGTCCAAACTCATCAATGTATCTTATCATGTCTGTGTACAGCGGGGAGGCG
GCCCAAAGGGAGATCCGACTCGTCTGAGGGCGAAGGCGAAGACGCGGAAGAGGCCGCAGAGCCGGCAGCA
GGCCGCGGGAAGGAAGGTCCGCTGGATTGAGGGCCGAAGGGACGTAGCAGAAGGACGTCCCGCGCAGAAT
CCAGGTGGCAACACAGGCGAGCAGCCAAGGAAAGGACGATGATTTCCCCGACAACACCACGGAATTGTCA
GTGCCCAACAGCCGAGCCCCTGTCCAGCAGCGGGCAAGGCAGGCGGCGATGAGTTCCGCCGTGGCAATAG
GGAGGGGGAAAGCGAAAGTCCCGGAAAGGAGCTGACAGGTGGTGGCAATGCCCCAACCAGTGGGGGTTGC
GTCAGCAAACACAGTGCACACCACGCCACGTTGCCTGACAACGGGCCACAACTCCTCATAAAGAGACAGC
AACCAGGATTTATACAAGGAGGAGAAAATGAAAGCCATACGGGAAGCAATAGCATGATACAAAGGCATTA
AAGCAGCGTATCCACATAGCGTAAAAGGAGCAACATAGTTAAGAATACCAGTCAATCTTTCACAAATTTT
GTAATCCAGAGGTTGATTGCTAGCGAAGTTCCTATTCCGAAGTTCCTATTCTTCAAATAGTATAGGAACT
TCTTGGATCAAAATAGGAGCGATCGCAATGGAAGTTCCTATTCCGAAGTTCCTATTCTCTAGAAAGTATA
GGAACTTCGGTACCGGGCCCCCCCTCGAGGTCGACGGTATCGATAAGCTTGATATCGAATTCCTGCAGCC
CGGGGGATCCACTAGTTCTAGAGCGGCCGCCACCGCGGTGGAGCTCGAAGTTCCTATACTATTTGAAGAA
TAGGAACTTCGGAATAGGAACTTCAGAGCGCTTTGGCCGCTCCGGCCAAAGGGAAGTTCCTATACTTTCT
AGAGAATAGGAACTTCGGAATAGGAACTTCACCGGTGCTGCCCCCAGAACTAGGGGCCACTCGCCTGCCC
GTGCTCCTGAGTGCAAACGGAGAACCGGCTTGACTGACGAGCTTGGGGCTTCTGAGCAGGGCACTGTGGC
TGCTCACAGCCTCGCGAGCCTTCGTCAGCATCCAGGTCCCCATGGCAACCACCTCCGAAACGCCCTGTTC
CCGTTGCCCCGGTAACTGCCTCCCCAACACCTGCCTGCCTTTCACTTTAAAACCTGCTCCTCTTTGCCCT
GGCCTTATATACACAATACTGCAGGACTGTGTGGGCCCAGGAGCAAGTGGACCCTGTTCCCCCAGGGTGA
TGTACTGAGGGGGTTGGAGAAGGGGATGCGAACAAACTTAGTCCACAAGTGATCATCGCTCTTCCTACCT
CCCCCACCTCCAACTATAGGGCCCTTTTAACAGACGGGATGGGATTAAGTGGGGCAAAGAGGCAGTTGCT
ATGGTAACGGCTAGTGGGTGCCACATTCTGGGATGGTCCTTGAGAAAGACAGGATGTAGTTACCCTGGCA
ACTTCATCTCCTCTGAAGAGACAGGTATTGCCCCGTTGCCCTGGCAACAGCTGGGTTCTAAGGTTTACAG
GGGAAGCTAATTCATCTCTCCTTCCCTTCCCCCTTGTAGTCTCTGTAATGGTTTCTTTGCTTCCTCTGGG
AATTGGTCTGGTTGACTTGGCCTCTGTCTCTGTCCTTGTTTCTTTCCAGCTCTCCCTGCTTTTTAGCCAT
TGTGCATATCACACCGCCACCTTAGCGTGAGAAGAAGTACCAAACAGACCCAGAATGCTGACGGAATGAC
TCTGTCTGCTTTCTCACCCCTATCTGTCACCACTGAGCAGCAGGGCCCCTCCTGAGGCCTCTGCCACAGC
TCTCCCCACCCATCCTCCCAGAGGGACCATGAAGATTTGGTCTCCTGGGGCTCCTGTCCCAGTTTCTGCT
TGTGCTTCCCGTCAAGGTAGGACTGGAGAGAGGCAACTATAATGAGGTGAACGTGGCTGGACTCACCCAG
GGCTGGGCGGGTGGTGTAGATGTACCCTGCCCTGGACTCTTCTTTCCTAAACTCATTGGTCATCTGCCCT
AATGAGTTCACTCCTTCTGTATATCGTACTTGCATGCCCCCAAGGCATGGAATTTAAGATTAGTAATCTG
AGTTCAAGTTCTAGCTCTGACATTTCTGATGTGACCCTGGGCAGGTCACTGAGGAAGCTCTCTGCACCCC
CATCTCATTTTCTAGAAAATCAGAAGAAGAACCCCATGGAGATGAAGTGACCTAAGGCCATAATGAGATC
TAGGAACCCCTAGTGATGGAGTTGGCCACTCCCTCTCTGCGCGCTCGCTCGCTCACTGAGGCCGGGCGAC
CAAAGGTCGCCCGACGCCCGGGCTTTGCCCGGGCGGCCTCAGTGAGCGAGCGAGCGCGCAGCTGCCTGCA
GGCAGCTTGGCACTGGCCGTCGTTTTACAACGTCGTGACTGGGAAAACCCTGGCGTTACCCAACTTAATC
GCCTTGCAGCACATCCCCCTTTCGCCAGCTGGCGTAATAGCGAAGAGGCCCGCACCGATCGCCCTTCCCA
ACAGTTGCGCAGCCTGAATGGCGAATGGCGCCTGATGCGGTATTTTCTCCTTACGCATCTGTGCGGTATT
TCACACCGCATA
[142 nt withheld, positions 4003-4144]
C
[141 nt withheld, positions 4146-4286]
CCTTTGACGTTGGAGTCCACGTTCTTT
[37 nt withheld, positions 4314-4350]
ACCCTATCTCGGGCTATTCTTTTGATTTATAAGGGATTTTGCCGATTTCGGCCTATTGGTTAAAAAATGA
GCTGATTTAACAAAAATTTAACGCGAATTTTAACAAAATATTAACGTTTACAATTTTATGGTGCACTCTC
AGTACAATCTGCTCTGATGCCGCATAGTTAAGCCAGCCCCGACACCCGCCAACACCCGCTGACGCGCCCT
GACGGGCTTGTCTGCTCCCGGCATCCGCTTACAGACAAGCTGTGACCGTCTCCGGGAGCTGCATGTGTCA
GAGGTTTTCACCGTCATCACCGAAACGCGCGAGACGAAAGGGCCTCGTGATACGCCTATTTTTATAGGTT
AATGTCATGATAATAATGGTTTCTTAGACGTCAGGTGGCACTTTTCGGGGAAATGTGCGCGGAACCCCTA
TTTGTTTATTTTTCTAAATACATTCAAATATGTATCCGCTCATGAGACAATAACCCTGATAAATGCTTCA
ATAATATTGAAAAAGGAAGAGTATGAGTATTCAACATTTCCGTGTCGCCCTTATTCCCTTTTTTGCGGCA
TTTTGCCTTCCTGTTTTTGCTCACCCAGAAACGCTGGTGAAAGTAAAAGATGCTGAAGATCAGTTGGGTG
CACGAGTGGGTTACATCGAACTGGATCTCAACAGCGGTAAGATCCTTGAGAGTTTTCGCCCCGAAGAACG
TTTTCCAATGATGAGCACTTTTAAAGTTCTGCTATGTGGCGCGGTATTATCCCGTATTGACGCCGGGCAA
GAGCAACTCGGTCGCCGCATACACTATTCTCAGAATGACTTGGTTGAGTACTCACCAGTCACAGAAAAGC
ATCTTACGGATGGCATGACAGTAAGAGAATTATGCAGTGCTGCCATAACCATGAGTGATAACACTGCGGC
CAACTTACTTCTGACAACGATCGGAGGACCGAAGGAGCTAACCGCTTTTTTGCACAACATGGGGGATCAT
GTAACTCGCCTTGATCGTTGGGAACCGGAGCTGAATGAAGCCATACCAAACGACGAGCGTGACACCACGA
TGCCTGTAGCAATGGCAACAACGTTGCGCAAACTATTAACTGGCGAACTACTTACTCTAGCTTCCCGGCA
ACAATTAATAGACTGGATGGAGGCGGATAAAGTTGCAGGACCACTTCTGCGCTCGGCCCTTCCGGCTGGC
TGGTTTATTGCTGATAAATCTGGAGCCGGTGAGCGTGGGTCTCGCGGTATCATTGCAGCACTGGGGCCAG
ATGGTAAGCCCTCCCGTATCGTAGTTATCTACACGACGGGGAGTCAGGCAACTATGGATGAACGAAATAG
ACAGATCGCTGAGATAGGTGCCTCACTGATTAAGCATTGGTAACTGTCAGACCAAGTTTACTCATATATA
CTTTAGATTGATTTAAAACTTCATTTTTAATTTAAAAGGATCTAGGTGAAGATCCTTTTTGATAATCTCA
TGACCAAAATCCCTTAACGTGAGTTTTCGTTCCACTGAGCGTCAGACCCCGTAGAAAAGATCAAAGGATC
TTC
